>Addgene plasmid #224105 | pDRF1 ymiRFP680 | addgene full sequence | sequence record 453814 | Addgene NGS Result
CAAGCTTCCTGAAACGGAGAAACATAAACAGGCATTGCTGGGATCACCCATACATCACTCTGTTTTGCCT
GACCTTTTCCGGTAATTTGAAAACAAACCCGGTCTCGAAGCGGAGATCCGGCGATAATTACCGCAGAAAT
AAACCCATACACGAGACGTAGAACCAGCCGCACATGGCCGGAGAAACTCCTGCGAGAATTTCGTAAACTC
GCGCGCATTGCATCTGTATTTCCTAATGCGGCACTTCCAGGCCTCGATCGAGACCGTTTATCCATTGCTT
TTTTGTTGTCTTTTTCCCTCGTTCACAGAAAGTCTGAAGAAGCTATAGTAGAACTATGAGCTTTTTTTGT
TTCTGTTTTCCTTTTTTTTTTTTTTACCTCTGTGGAAATTGTTACTCTCACACTCTTTAGTTCGTTTGTT
TGTTTTGTTTATTCCAATTATGACCGGTGACGAAACGTGGTCGATGGTGGGTACCGCTTATGCTCCCCTC
CATTAGTTTCGATTATATAAAAAGGCCAAATATTGTATTATTTTCAAATGTCCTATCATTATCGTCTAAC
ATCTAATTTCTCTTAAATTTTTTCTCTTTCTTTCCTATAACACCAATAGTGAAAATCTTTTTTTCTTCTA
TATCTACAAAAACTTTTTTTTTCTATCAACCTCGTTGATAAATTTTTTCTTTAACAATCGTTAATAATTA
ATTAATTGGAAAATAACCATTTTTTCTCTCTTTTATACACACATTCAAAAGAAAGAAAAAAAATATACCC
CAGCCTCGACTAGTGAATTCGCGGCCATCACAAGTTTGTACAAAAAAGCAGGCTGCTAGCCCATGGTCTA
GAATGGCTGAAGGTTCTGTTGCTAGACAACCAGATTTGTTGACTTGTGATGATGAACCAATTCATATTCC
AGGTGCTATTCAACCACATGGTTTGTTATTAGCTTTGGCTGCTGATATGACCATTGTTGCTGGTTCTGAT
AACTTGCCTGAATTGACTGGTTTAGCTATTGGTGCCTTGATCGGTAGATCTGCTGCTGATGTTTTCGATT
CTGAAACCCATAATAGATTGACTATTGCTTTGGCTGAACCAGGTGCTGCTGTCGGTGCTCCAATTACCGT
CGGTTTCACCATGCGTAAGGATGCCGGTTTCATTGGTTCTTGGCATAGACATGATCAATTAATTTTCTTG
GAATTGGAACCACCACAACGTGACGTTGCCGAACCACAGGCTTTCTTCCGTAGAACCAACTCTGCTATTA
GAAGATTACAAGCTGCTGAAACTTTGGAATCTGCTTGTGCTGCTGCTGCTCAAGAAGTTCGTAAGATTAC
TGGTTTCGATAGAGTTATGATCTACAGATTTGCTTCTGATTTCTCTGGTGAAGTTATTGCTGAAGATAGA
TGTGCTGAAGTTGAATCTAAGTTGGGTTTGCATTACCCAGCTTCTACTGTTCCAGCTCAAGCTAGAAGAT
TGTACACTATTAATCCAGTTAGAATTATTCCAGATATCAACTACAGACCAGTCCCAGTTACCCCAGATTT
GAACCCAGTTACTGGTAGACCTATTGATTTATCTTTCGCTATTTTGAGATCTGTTTCCCCATGTCATTTG
GAATTCATGAGAAACATCGGTATGCATGGTACCATGTCTATTTCTATTTTGAGAGGTGAAAGATTGTGGG
GTTTGATTGTTTGTCATCATAGAACTCCATACTACGTTGACTTGGATGGTAGACAAGCCTGTAAGAGAGT
TGCTGAAAGATTGGCTACCCAAATTGGTGTTATGGAAGAATAACTCGAGGCGGCCGCACCCAGCTTTCTT
GTACAAAGTGGTGTAGTTAATTCATGATGGCCGCTGCAGGTCGACCTCGAGGGGGGGCCCGGTACCCAAT
TCGCCCTATAGTGAGTCGTATTACGCGCGGATCCAGCTTTGGACTTCTTCGCCAGAGGTTTGGTCAAGTC
TCCAATCAAGGTTGTCGGCTTGTCTACCTTGCCAGAAATTTACGAAAAGATGGAAAAGGGTCAAATCGTT
GGTAGATACGTTGTTGACACTTCTAAATAAGCGAATTTCTTATGATTTATGATTTTTATTATTAAATAAG
TTATAAAAAAAATAAGTGTATACAAATTTTAAAGTGACTCTTAGGTTTTAAAACGAAAATTCTTATTCTT
GAGTAACTCTTTCCTGTAGGTCAGGTTGCTTTCTCAGGTATAGCATGAGGTCGCTCTTATTGACCACACC
TCTACCGGCATGCCAATTCACTGGCCGTCGTTTTACAACGTCGTGACTGGGAAAACCCTGGCGTTACCCA
ACTTAATCGCCTTGCAGCACATCCCCCTTTCGCCAGCTGGCGTAATAGCGAAGAGGCCCGCACCGATCGC
CCTTCCCAACAGTTGCGCAGCCTGAATGGCGAATGGCGCCTGATGCGGTATTTTCTCCTTACGCATCTGT
GCGGTATTTCACACCGCATAATCGGATCGTACTTGTTACCCATCATTGAATTTTGAACATCCGAACCTGG
GAGTTTTCCCTGAAACAGATAGTATATTTGAACCTGTATAATAATATATAGTCTAGCGCTTTACGGAAGA
CAATGTATGTATTTCGGTTCCTGGAGAAACTATTGCATCTATTGCATAGGTAATCTTGCACGTCGCATCC
CCGGTTCATTTTCTGCGTTTCCATCTTGCACTTCAATAGCATATCTTTGTTAACGAAGCATCTGTGCTTC
ATTTTGTAGAACAAAAATGCAACGCGAGAGCGCTAATTTTTCAAACAAAGAATCTGAGCTGCATTTTTAC
AGAACAGAAATGCAACGCGAAAGCGCTATTTTACCAACGAAGAATCTGTGCTTCATTTTTGTAAAACAAA
AATGCAACGCGAGAGCGCTAATTTTTCAAACAAAGAATCTGAGCTGCATTTTTACAGAACAGAAATGCAA
CGCGAGAGCGCTATTTTACCAACAAAGAATCTATACTTCTTTTTTGTTCTACAAAAATGCATCCCGAGAG
CGCTATTTTTCTAACAAAGCATCTTAGATTACTTTTTTTCTCCTTTGTGCGCTCTATAATGCAGTCTCTT
GATAACTTTTTGCACTGTAGGTCCGTTAAGGTTAGAAGAAGGCTACTTTGGTGTCTATTTTCTCTTCCAT
AAAAAAAGCCTGACTCCACTTCCCGCGTTTACTGATTACTAGCGAAGCTGCGGGTGCATTTTTTCAAGAT
AAAGGCATCCCCGATTATATTCTATACCGATGTGGATTGCGCATACTTTGTGAACAGAAAGTGATAGCGT
TGATGATTCTTCATTGGTCAGAAAATTATGAACGGTTTCTTCTATTTTGTCTCTATATACTACGTATAGG
AAATGTTTACATTTTCGTATTGTTTTCGATTCACTCTATGAATAGTTCTTACTACAATTTTTTTGTCTAA
AGAGTAATACTAGAGATAAACATAAAAAATGTAGAGGTCGAGTTTAGATGCAAGTTCAAGGAGCGAAAGG
TGGATGGGTAGGTTATATAGGGATATAGCACAGAGATATATAGCAAAGAGATACTTTTGAGCAATGTTTG
TGGAAGCGGTATTCGCAATATTTTAGTAGCTCGTTACAGTCCGGTGCGTTTTTGGTTTTTTGAAAGTGCG
TCTTCAGAGCGCTTTTGGTTTTCAAAAGCGCTCTGAAGTTCCTATACTTTCTAGCTAGAGAATAGGAACT
TCGGAATAGGAACTTCAAAGCGTTTCCGAAAACGAGCGCTTCCGAAAATGCAACGCGAGCTGCGCACATA
CAGCTCACTGTTCACGTCGCACCTATATCTGCGTGTTGCCTGTATATATATATACATGAGAAGAACGGCA
TAGTGCGTGTTTATGCTTAAATGCGTACTTATATGCGTCTATTTATGTAGGATGAAAGGTAGTCTAGTAC
CTCCTGTGATATTATCCCATTCCATGCGGGGTATCGTATGCTTCCTTCAGCACTACCCTTTAGCTGTTCT
ATATGCTGCCACTCCTCAATTGGATTAGTCTCATCCTTCAATGCTATCATTTCCTTTGATATTGGATCGA
TCCGATGATAAGCTGTCAAACATGAGAATTGGGTAATAACTGATATAATTAAATTGAAGCTCTAATTTGT
GAGTTTAGTATACATGCATTTACTTATAATACAGTTTTTTAGTTTTGCTGGCCGCATCTTCTCAAATATG
CTTCCCAGCCTGCTTTTCTGTAACGTTCACCCTCTACCTTAGCATCCCTTCCCTTTGCAAATAGTCCTCT
TCCAACAATAATAATGTCAGATCCTGTAGAGACCACATCATCCACGGTTCTATACTGTTGACCCAATGCG
TCTCCCTTGTCATCTAAACCCACACCGGGTGTCATAATCAACCAATCGTAACCTTCATCTCTTCCACCCA
TGTCTCTTTGAGCAATAAAGCCGATAACAAAATCTTTGTCGCTCTTCGCAATGTCAACAGTACCCTTAGT
ATATTCTCCAGTAGATAGGGAGCCCTTGCATGACAATTCTGCTAACATCAAAAGGCCTCTAGGTTCCTTT
GTTACTTCTTCTGCCGCCTGCTTCAAACCGCTAACAATACCTGGGCCCACCACACCGTGTGCATTCGTAA
TGTCTGCCCATTCTGCTATTCTGTATACACCCGCAGAGTACTGCAATTTGACTGTATTACCAATGTCAGC
AAATTTTCTGTCTTCGAAGAGTAAAAAATTGTACTTGGCGGATAATGCCTTTAGCGGCTTAACTGTGCCC
TCCATGGAAAAATCAGTCAAGATATCCACATGTGTTTTTAGTAAACAAATTTTGGGACCTAATGCTTCAA
CTAACTCCAGTAATTCCTTGGTGGTACGAACATCCAATGAAGCACACAAGTTTGTTTGCTTTTCGTGCAT
GATATTAAATAGCTTGGCAGCAACAGGACTAGGATGAGTAGCAGCACGTTCCTTATATGTAGCTTTCGAC
ATGATTTATCTTCGTTTCCTGCATGTTTTTGTTCTGTGCAGTTGGGTTAAGAATACTGGGCAATTTCATG
TTTCTTCAACACTACATATGCGTATATATACCAATCTAAGTCTGTGCTCCTTCCTTCGTTCTTCCTTCTG
TTCGGAGATTACCGAATCAAAAAAATTTCAAGGAAACCGAAATCAAAAAAAAGAATAAAAAAAAAATGAT
GAATTGAAAAGCTAATTCTTGAAGACGAAAGGGCCTCGTGATACGCCTATTTTTATAGGTTAATGTCATG
ATAATAATGGTTTCTTAGACGTCAGGTGGCACTTTTCGGGGAAATGTGCGCGGAACCCCTATTTGTTTAT
TTTTCTAAATACATTCAAATATGTATCCGCTCATGAGACAATAACCCTGATAAATGCTTCAATAATATTG
AAAAAGGAAGAGTATGAGTATTCAACATTTCCGTGTCGCCCTTATTCCCTTTTTTGCGGCATTTTGCCTT
CCTGTTTTTGCTCACCCAGAAACGCTGGTGAAAGTAAAAGATGCTGAAGATCAGTTGGGTGCACGAGTGG
GTTACATCGAACTGGATCTCAACAGCGGTAAGATCCTTGAGAGTTTTCGCCCCGAAGAACGTTTTCCAAT
GATGAGCACTTTTAAAGTTCTGCTATGTGGCGCGGTATTATCCCGTATTGACGCCGGGCAAGAGCAACTC
GGTCGCCGCATACACTATTCTCAGAATGACTTGGTTGAGTACTCACCAGTCACAGAAAAGCATCTTACGG
ATGGCATGACAGTAAGAGAATTATGCAGTGCTGCCATAACCATGAGTGATAACACTGCGGCCAACTTACT
TCTGACAACGATCGGAGGACCGAAGGAGCTAACCGCTTTTTTGCACAACATGGGGGATCATGTAACTCGC
CTTGATCGTTGGGAACCGGAGCTGAATGAAGCCATACCAAACGACGAGCGTGACACCACGATGCCTGTAG
CAATGGCAACAACGTTGCGCAAACTATTAACTGGCGAACTACTTACTCTAGCTTCCCGGCAACAATTAAT
AGACTGGATGGAGGCGGATAAAGTTGCAGGACCACTTCTGCGCTCGGCCCTTCCGGCTGGCTGGTTTATT
GCTGATAAATCTGGAGCCGGTGAGCGTGGGTCTCGCGGTATCATTGCAGCACTGGGGCCAGATGGTAAGC
CCTCCCGTATCGTAGTTATCTACACGACGGGGAGTCAGGCAACTATGGATGAACGAAATAGACAGATCGC
TGAGATAGGTGCCTCACTGATTAAGCATTGGTAACTGTCAGACCAAGTTTACTCATATATACTTTAGATT
GATTTAAAACTTCATTTTTAATTTAAAAGGATCTAGGTGAAGATCCTTTTTGATAATCTCATGACCAAAA
TCCCTTAACGTGAGTTTTCGTTCCACTGAGCGTCAGACCCCGTAGAAAAGATCAAAGGATCTTCTTGAGA
TCCTTTTTTTCTGCGCGTAATCTGCTGCTTGCAAACAAAAAAACCACCGCTACCAGCGGTGGTTTGTTTG
CCGGATCAAGAGCTACCAACTCTTTTTCCGAAGGTAACTGGCTTCAGCAGAGCGCAGATACCAAATACTG
TTCTTCTAGTGTAGCCGTAGTTAGGCCACCACTTCAAGAACTCTGTAGCACCGCCTACATACCTCGCTCT
GCTAATCCTGTTACCAGTGGCTGCTGCCAGTGGCGATAAGTCGTGTCTTACCGGGTTGGACTCAAGACGA
TAGTTACCGGATAAGGCGCAGCGGTCGGGCTGAACGGGGGGTTCGTGCACACAGCCCAGCTTGGAGCGAA
CGACCTACACCGAACTGAGATACCTACAGCGTGAGCTATGAGAAAGCGCCACGCTTCCCGAAGGGAGAAA
GGCGGACAGGTATCCGGTAAGCGGCAGGGTCGGAACAGGAGAGCGCACGAGGGAGCTTCCAGGGGGAAAC
GCCTGGTATCTTTATAGTCCTGTCGGGTTTCGCCACCTCTGACTTGAGCGTCGATTTTTGTGATGCTCGT
CAGGGGGGCGGAGCCTATGGAAAAACGCCAGCAACGCGGCCTTTTTACGGTTCCTGGCCTTTTGCTGGCC
TTTTGCTCACATGTTCTTTCCTGCGTTATCCCCTGATTCTGTGGATAACCGTATTACCGCCTTTGAGTGA
GCTGATACCGCTCGCCGCAGCCGAACGACCGAGCGCAGCGAGTCAGTGAGCGAGGAAGCGGAAGAGCGCC
CAATACGCAAACCGCCTCTCCCCGCGCGTTGGCCGATTCATTAATGCAGCTGGCACGACAGGTTTCCCGA
CTGGAAAGCGGGCAGTGAGCGCAACGCAATTAATGTGAGTTAGCTCACTCATTAGGCACCCCAGGCTTTA
CACTTTATGCTTCCGGCTCGTATGTTGTGTGGAATTGTGAGCGGATAACAATTTCACACAGGAAACAGCT
ATGACCATGATTACGCCAAGCTTACCGCATCAGGAAATTGTAAGCGTTAATATTTTGTTAAAATTCGCGT
TAAATTTTTGTTAAATCAGCTCATTTTTTAACCAATAGGCCGAAATCGGCAAAATCCCTTATAAATCAAA
AGAATAGACCGAGATAGGGT
[37 nt withheld, positions 7581-7617]
AAAGAACGTGGACTCCAACGTCAAAGG
[49 nt withheld, positions 7645-7693]
T
[91 nt withheld, positions 7695-7785]
G
[124 nt withheld, positions 7787-7910]
CCATTCGC
Features (pLannotate 1.2.2; 25 found; start..end, strand, type, name):
      3..257     -  CDS            BRP1 (fragment): BRP1_YEAST - Protein predicted: Swiss-Prot protein existence level 4. From Saccharomyces cerevisiae (strain ATCC 204508 / S288c) (Baker's yeast).
    359..375     -  promoter       ARG4 promoter (fragment): S. cerevisiae ARG4
    480..563     +  CDS            YG007_YEAST: Protein predicted: Swiss-Prot protein existence level 4. From Saccharomyces cerevisiae (strain ATCC 204508 / S288c) (Baker's yeast).
    800..824     +  protein_bind   attB1: mutant version of attB; recombination site for the Gateway® BP reaction BP Clonase™
    843..1790    +  CDS            miRFP680: miRFP680 is a basic (constitutively fluorescent) near ir fluorescent protein published in 2020, derived from Rhodopseudomonas palustris CGA009. It has low acid sensitivity. It requires the cofactor biliverdin for fluorescence.
   1808..1832    -  protein_bind   attB2: mutant version of attB; recombination site for the Gateway® BP reaction BP Clonase™
   1860..1886    +  misc_feature   MCS (fragment): pBluescript multiple cloning site
   1895..1913    -  promoter       T7 promoter: promoter for bacteriophage T7 RNA polymerase
   1914..2057    +  CDS            ADH1 (fragment): ADH1_YEAST - Also known as ADC1. Experimental evidence at protein level: Swiss-Prot protein existence level 1. This isozyme preferentially catalyzes the conversion of primary unbranched alcohols to their corresponding aldehydes. Also shows activity toward secondary alcohols. From Saccharomyces cerevisiae (strain ATCC 204508 / S288c) (Baker's yeast).
   2061..2248    +  terminator     ADH1 terminator: S. cerevisiae ADH1; transcription terminator for the S. cerevisiae alcohol dehydrogenase 1 (ADH1) gene
   2256..2413    +  CDS            lacZα (fragment): LacZα fragment of β-galactosidase; lacZ fragment
   2419..2470    -  misc_feature   bom (fragment): basis of mobility region from pBR322
   2475..2558    +  CDS            RAF1 (fragment): RAF_YEAST - Experimental evidence at transcript level: Swiss-Prot protein existence level 2. Antagonizes transcriptional repression of recombinase FLP by REP1-REP2. May play a role in plasmid partitioning. From Saccharomyces cerevisiae (strain ATCC 204508 / S288c) (Baker's yeast).
   2712..4058    -  rep_origin     2μ ori: yeast 2μ plasmid origin of replication
   4063..4079    -  promoter       tet promoter (fragment): E. coli promoter for tetracycline efflux protein gene
   4169..4972    -  CDS            URA3: orotidine-5'-phosphate decarboxylase, required for uracil biosynthesis; S. cerevisiae URA3; yeast auxotrophic marker, counterselectable with 5-fluoroorotic acid (5-FOA)
   4973..5188    -  promoter       URA3 promoter: S. cerevisiae URA3
   5299..5403    +  promoter       AmpR promoter: bla
   5404..6264    +  CDS            AmpR: β-lactamase; bla; confers resistance to ampicillin, carbenicillin, and related antibiotics
   6435..7023    +  rep_origin     ori: high-copy-number ColE1/pMB1/pBR322/pUC origin of replication
   7206..7298    +  CDS            lacI (fragment): lac repressor; lacI; The lac repressor binds to the lac operator to inhibit transcription in E. coli. This inhibition can be relieved by adding lactose or isopropyl-β-D-thiogalactopyranoside (IPTG).
   7311..7332    +  protein_bind   CAP binding site: CAP binding activates transcription in the presence of cAMP. E. coli catabolite activator protein
   7347..7377    +  promoter       lac promoter: promoter for the E. coli lac operon
   7385..7401    +  protein_bind   lac operator: The lac repressor binds to the lac operator to inhibit transcription in E. coli. This inhibition can be relieved by adding lactose or isopropyl-β-D-thiogalactopyranoside (IPTG). lac repressor encoded by lacI
   7482..7910    -  rep_origin     f1 ori (sequence partly withheld): f1 bacteriophage origin of replication; arrow indicates direction of (+) strand synthesis
