[The description below was written by a language model from this plasmid's Addgene catalogue record and pLannotate feature annotations shown in this document.]
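Description:
pDRF1 ymiRFP680 is a yeast expression plasmid of about 7.9 kb, built on the pDRF1-GW backbone and designed to produce the near-infrared fluorescent protein ymiRFP680 in Saccharomyces cerevisiae. It is an E. coli/yeast shuttle vector. In bacteria it replicates at high copy from a ColE1/pUC-type origin and is selected through the β-lactamase (AmpR) gene. In yeast it is maintained episomally by the 2μ origin, and the URA3 gene under its own promoter complements uracil auxotrophy and can be counterselected with 5-FOA. An f1 origin and remnants of a lac promoter/operator and lacZα region are also annotated; these are leftovers from the cloning-vector ancestry.

The payload is a synthetic open reading frame annotated as miRFP680, a constitutively fluorescent protein derived from a Rhodopseudomonas palustris bacteriophytochrome that needs biliverdin as a cofactor. The "y" prefix may indicate a yeast-adapted version, but the record does not explain it. The coding sequence is flanked by attB1 and attB2 sites, which reflects the Gateway-compatible design of the backbone, although the catalogue lists restriction enzyme cloning with unspecified sites. It is followed by an ADH1 gene fragment and the ADH1 terminator. The promoter driving expression is not named in the record. The upstream region is annotated only with short yeast-derived fragments (BRP1, YG007 and a small ARG4 promoter match), which points to a yeast genomic promoter segment that the annotation tool did not identify. No tags or fusion partners are annotated, so the plasmid appears to express the free fluorescent protein, in line with its stated purpose of expressing ymiRFP680 in yeast.
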