Addgene plasmid #224105: pDRF1 ymiRFP680
Purpose: Expressing ymiRFP680 in yeast
Depositing lab: Bas Teusink. Depositing organization: Vrije Universiteit Amsterdam.
Backbone
  Vector backbone: pDRF1-GW
  Vector type: Yeast Expression
  Selectable markers: URA3
Growth in bacteria
  Bacterial resistance: Ampicillin, 100 μg/mL
  Growth temperature: 37°C
  Growth strain: DH5alpha
  Copy number: High Copy
Gene/Insert
  Gene/Insert name: ymiRFP680
  Species: Synthetic
  Cloning method: Restriction Enzyme; 5′ cloning site Unknown (unknown if destroyed)
Terms and licenses: Academic/Nonprofit Terms; Industry Terms: Not Available to Industry
How to cite: pDRF1 ymiRFP680 was a gift from Bas Teusink (Addgene plasmid # 224105 ; http://n2t.net/addgene:224105 ; RRID:Addgene_224105)
